>Addgene plasmid #71613 | pJK664 | depositor full sequence | sequence record 131691 | pJK664 sequence 4176 bps
TGGCGAATGGG
[124 nt withheld, positions 12-135]
C
[91 nt withheld, positions 137-227]
A
[49 nt withheld, positions 229-277]
CCTTTGACGTTGGAGTCCACGTTCTTT
[37 nt withheld, positions 305-341]
ACCCTATCTCGGTCTATTCTTTTGATTTATAAGGGATTTTGCCGATTTCGGCCTATTGGTTAAAAAATGA
GCTGATTTAACAAAAATTTAACGCGAATTTTAACAAAATATTAACGTTTACAATTTCAGGTGGCACTTTT
CGGGGAAATGTGCGCGGAACCCCTATTTGTTTATTTTTCTAAATACATTCAAATATGTATCCGCTCATGA
GACAATAACCCTGATAAATGCTTCAATAATATTGAAAAAGGAAGAGTATGAGTATTCAACATTTCCGTGT
CGCCCTTATTCCCTTTTTTGCGGCATTTTGCCTTCCTGTTTTTGCTCACCCAGAAACGCTGGTGAAAGTA
AAAGATGCTGAAGATCAGTTGGGTGCACGAGTGGGTTACATCGAACTGGATCTCAACAGCGGTAAGATCC
TTGAGAGTTTTCGCCCCGAAGAACGTTTTCCAATGATGAGCACTTTTAAAGTTCTGCTATGTGGCGCGGT
ATTATCCCGTATTGACGCCGGGCAAGAGCAACTCGGTCGCCGCATACACTATTCTCAGAATGACTTGGTT
GAGTACTCACCAGTCACAGAAAAGCATCTTACGGATGGCATGACAGTAAGAGAATTATGCAGTGCTGCCA
TAACCATGAGTGATAACACTGCGGCCAACTTACTTCTGACAACGATCGGAGGACCGAAGGAGCTAACCGC
TTTTTTGCACAACATGGGGGATCATGTAACTCGCCTTGATCGTTGGGAACCGGAGCTGAATGAAGCCATA
CCAAACGACGAGCGTGACACCACGATGCCTGCAGCAATGGCAACAACGTTGCGCAAACTATTAACTGGCG
AACTACTTACTCTAGCTTCCCGGCAACAATTAATAGACTGGATGGAGGCGGATAAAGTTGCAGGACCACT
TCTGCGCTCGGCCCTTCCGGCTGGCTGGTTTATTGCTGATAAATCTGGAGCCGGTGAGCGTGGGTCTCGC
GGTATCATTGCAGCACTGGGGCCAGATGGTAAGCCCTCCCGTATCGTAGTTATCTACACGACGGGGAGTC
AGGCAACTATGGATGAACGAAATAGACAGATCGCTGAGATAGGTGCCTCACTGATTAAGCATTGGTAACT
GTCAGACCAAGTTTACTCATATATACTTTAGATTGATTTAAAACTTCATTTTTAATTTAAAAGGATCTAG
GTGAAGATCCTTTTTGATAATCTCATGACCAAAATCCCTTAACGTGAGTTTTCGTTCCACTGAGCGTCAG
ACCCCGTAGAAAAGATCAAAGGATCTTCTTGAGATCCTTTTTTTCTGCGCGTAATCTGCTGCTTGCAAAC
AAAAAAACCACCGCTACCAGCGGTGGTTTGTTTGCCGGATCAAGAGCTACCAACTCTTTTTCCGAAGGTA
ACTGGCTTCAGCAGAGCGCAGATACCAAATACTGTCCTTCTAGTGTAGCCGTAGTTAGGCCACCACTTCA
AGAACTCTGTAGCACCGCCTACATACCTCGCTCTGCTAATCCTGTTACCAGTGGCTGCTGCCAGTGGCGA
TAAGTCGTGTCTTACCGGGTTGGACTCAAGACGATAGTTACCGGATAAGGCGCAGCGGTCGGGCTGAACG
GGGGGTTCGTGCACACAGCCCAGCTTGGAGCGAACGACCTACACCGAACTGAGATACCTACAGCGTGAGC
TATGAGAAAGCGCCACGCTTCCCGAAGGGAGAAAGGCGGACAGGTATCCGGTAAGCGGCAGGGTCGGAAC
AGGAGAGCGCACGAGGGAGCTTCCAGGGGGAAACGCCTGGTATCTTTATAGTCCTGTCGGGTTTCGCCAC
CTCTGACTTGAGCGTCGATTTTTGTGATGCTCGTCAGGGGGGCGGAGCCTATGGAAAAACGCCAGCAACG
CGGCCTTTTTACGGTTCCTGGCCTTTTGCTGGCCTTTTGCTCACATGTTCTTTCCTGCGTTATCCCCTGA
TTCTGTGGATAACCGTATTACCGCCTTTGAGTGAGCTGATACCGCTCGCCGCAGCCGAACGACCGAGCGC
AGCGAGTCAGTGAGCGAGGAAGCGGAAGAGCGCCTGATGCGGTATTTTCTCCTTACGCATCTGTGCGGTA
TTTCACACCGCATATATGGTGCACTCTCAGTACAATCTGCTCTGATGCCGCATAGTTAAGCCAGTATACA
CTCCGCTATCGCTACGTGACTGGGTCATGGCTGCGCCCCGACACCCGCCAACACCCGCTGACGCGCCCTG
ACGGGCTTGTCTGCTCCCGGCATCCGCTTACAGACAAGCTGTGACCGTCTCCGGGAGCTGCATGTGTCAG
AGGTTTTCACCGTCATCACCGAAACGCGCGAGGCAGCTGCGGTAAAGCTCATCAGCGTGGTCGTGAAGCG
ATTCACAGATGTCTGCCTGTTCATCCGCGTCCAGCTCGTTGAGTTTCTCCAGAAGCGTTAATGTCTGGCT
TCTGATAAAGCGGGCCATGTTAAGGGCGGTTTTTTCCTGTTTGGTCACTGATGCCTCCGTGTAAGGGGGA
TTTCTGTTCATGGGGGTAATGATACCGATGAAACGAGAGAGGATGCTCACGATACGGGTTACTGATGATG
AACATGCCCGGTTACTGGAACGTTGTGAGGGTAAACAACTGGCGGTATGGATGCGGCGGGACCAGAGAAA
AATCACTCAGGGTCAATGCCAGCGCTTCGTTAATACAGATGTAGGTGTTCCACAGGGTAGCCAGCAGCAT
CCTGCGATGCAGATCCGGAACATAATGGTGCAGGGCGCTGACTTCCGCGTTTCCAGACTTTACGAAACAC
GGAAACCGAAGACCATTCATGTTGTTGCTCAGGTCGCAGACGTTTTGCAGCAGCAGTCGCTTCACGTTCG
CTCGCGTATCGGTGATTCATTCTGCTAACCAGTAAGGCAACCCCGCCAGCCTAGCCGGGTCCTCAACGAC
AGGAGCACGATCATGCGCACCCGTGGCCAGGACCCAACGCTGCCCGAGATCTCGATCCCGCGAAATTAAT
ACGACTCACTATAGGGAGACCACAACGGTTTCCCTCTAGAAATAATTTTGTTTAACTTTAAGAAGGAGAT
ATACATATGATGAGCGAAACCGCCCCCCTGCCCTCTGCTTCCAGTGCTTTAGAAGATAAAGCAGCCTCTG
CCCCCGTTGTGGGCATTATCATGGGCAGCCAGTCAGACTGGGAAACCATGCGCCATGCAGACGCATTGCT
GACAGAGCTGGAAATTCCGCATGAAACCCTCATTGTTTCAGCAAATCGTACGCCAGACCGGTTGGCGGAT
TATGCGCGTACGGCAGCCGAACGCGGCCTGAATGTGATTATTGCTGGGGCCGGTGGAGCTGCACATCTGC
CGGGTATGTGTGCGGCATGGACACGCCTGCCCGTGCTGGGTGTTCCAGTAGAATCTCGCGCTCTTAAAGG
CATGGACAGCCTGCTTTCCATTGTGCAGATGCCCGGCGGCGTGCCTGTGGGCACTTTGGCTATTGGGGCA
TCCGGCGCCAAAAATGCCGCCTTGCTGGCCGCCTCCATTCTTGCACTGTTTAACCCGGCCCTTGCCGCAC
GCCTTGAAACATTTCGCGCATTGCAGACGGCCTCTGTCCCCAACTCTCCCATTACCGAAGATAAATGAGA
ATTCGAGCTCCGTCGACAAGCTTGCGGCCGCACTCGAGCACCACCACCACCACCACTGAGATCCGGCTGC
TAACAAAGCCCGAAAGGAAGCTGAGTTGGCTGCTGCCACCGCTGAGCAATAACTAGCATAACCCCTTGGG
GCCTCTAAACGGGTCTTGAGGGGTTTTTTGCTGAAAGGAGGAACTATATCCGGAT
Features (pLannotate 1.2.2; 13 found; start..end, strand, type, name):
     12..467     +  rep_origin     f1 ori (sequence partly withheld): f1 bacteriophage origin of replication; arrow indicates direction of (+) strand synthesis
    494..598     +  promoter       AmpR promoter: bla
    599..1459    +  CDS            AmpR: β-lactamase; bla; confers resistance to ampicillin, carbenicillin, and related antibiotics
   1630..2218    +  rep_origin     ori: high-copy-number ColE1/pMB1/pBR322/pUC origin of replication
   2404..2546    -  misc_feature   bom: basis of mobility region from pBR322
   2648..2839    -  CDS            rop: Rop protein, which maintains plasmids at low copy number; rop
   2856..3236    +  CDS            YPB1_ECOLX: Protein predicted: Swiss-Prot protein existence level 4. From Escherichia coli.
   3348..3366    +  promoter       T7 promoter: promoter for bacteriophage T7 RNA polymerase
   3398..3420    +  RBS            RBS: efficient ribosome binding site from bacteriophage T7 gene 10 (Olins and Rangwala, 1989)
   3500..3961    +  CDS            purE (fragment): PURE_ECOLI - Experimental evidence at protein level: Swiss-Prot protein existence level 1. Catalyzes the conversion of N5-carboxyaminoimidazole ribonucleotide (N5-CAIR) to 4-carboxy-5-aminoimidazole ribonucleotide (CAIR). From Escherichia coli (strain K12).
   4020..4037    +  CDS            9xHis (fragment): 9xHis affinity tag
   4047..4096    +  CDS            SET1 (fragment): solubility-enhancement tag derived from T7 phage gene 10B
   4104..4151    +  terminator     T7 terminator: transcription terminator for bacteriophage T7 RNA polymerase
