[The description below was written by a language model from this plasmid's Addgene catalogue record and pLannotate feature annotations shown in this document.]
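Description:
pJK664 is a bacterial expression plasmid built on the pET23a backbone (4,176 bp in total) for producing a triple-mutant form of N5-carboxyaminoimidazole ribonucleotide mutase (PurE) from Acetobacter aceti 1023. It is propagated in E. coli through a ColE1/pMB1-type origin and selected with ampicillin via the β-lactamase gene and its native promoter. The annotation also finds an f1 phage origin, the pBR322 bom region and a rop-like segment. The catalogue lists the plasmid as high copy.

The purE coding sequence sits between the NdeI and EcoRI sites, both of which are retained. It lies downstream of a T7 promoter and the strong phage T7 gene 10 ribosome binding site, and a T7 terminator closes the transcription unit. Expression therefore depends on a host that supplies T7 RNA polymerase. The encoded protein carries His59→Asn, Tyr154→Phe and Trp165→Phe substitutions plus an additional N-terminal methionine. The automated annotation labels the insert as a fragment of E. coli PurE, which reflects homology matching rather than the actual source organism. A short His-tag fragment and a gene 10-derived fragment are detected downstream of the insert. These appear to be vector-derived sequence, and the record does not state that the protein is tagged, so fusion to the product should not be assumed.

PurE interconverts N5-CAIR and CAIR in purine biosynthesis. The depositor notes that this variant has no detectable catalytic activity, and the record does not state the intended application.
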