Addgene plasmid #71613: pJK664
Purpose: Produces Acetobacter aceti 1023 N5-carboxyaminoimidazole ribonucleotide mutase, His59>Asn/Tyr154>Phe/Trp165>Phe mutant (AaPurE1wwf-H59N,Y154F)
Depositing lab: T. J. Kappock. Depositing organization: Purdue University.
Backbone
  Vector backbone: pET23a
  Backbone size w/o insert (bp): 3666
  Total vector size (bp): 4176
  Vector type: Bacterial Expression
Growth in bacteria
  Bacterial resistance: Ampicillin, 100 μg/mL
  Growth temperature: 37°C
  Growth strain: DH5alpha
  Copy number: High Copy
Gene/Insert
  Gene/Insert name: N5-carboxyaminoimidazole ribonucleotide mutase (alt names: purE; AZ09_02690)
  Species: Acetobacter aceti 1023
  Mutation: changes histidine-59 to asparagine, tyrosine-154 to phenylalanine, tryptophan-165 to phenylalanine, additional N-terminal methionine
  GenBank ID: AAZ04483.1 KDE21029.1
  Promoter: T7
  Cloning method: Restriction Enzyme; 5′ cloning site NdeI (not destroyed); 3′ cloning site EcoRI (not destroyed)
  Sequencing primers: 5′ T7 promoter; 3′ T7 terminator
Terms and licenses: Academic/Nonprofit Terms; Industry Terms: Not Available to Industry
Depositor comments: The protein produced has no detectable catalytic activity.
How to cite: pJK664 was a gift from T. J. Kappock (Addgene plasmid # 71613 ; http://n2t.net/addgene:71613 ; RRID:Addgene_71613)
