>Addgene plasmid #71613 | pJK664 | addgene partial sequence | sequence record 134037 | T7 5'-TAATACGACTCACTATAGGG-3'
AATAATTTTGTTTAACTTTAAGAAGGAGATATACATATGATGAGCGAAACCGCCCCCCTGCCCTCTGCTT
CCAGTGCTTTAGAAGATAAAGCAGCCTCTGCCCCCGTTGTGGGCATTATCATGGGCAGCCAGTCAGACTG
GGAAACCATGCGCCATGCAGACGCATTGCTGACAGAGCTGGAAATTCCGCATGAAACCCTCATTGTTTCA
GCAAATCGTACGCCAGACCGGTTGGCGGATTATGCGCGTACGGCAGCCGAACGCGGCCTGAATGTGATTA
TTGCTGGGGCCGGTGGAGCTGCACATCTGCCGGGTATGTGTGCGGCATGGACACGCCTGCCCGTGCTGGG
TGTTCCAGTAGAATCTCGCGCTCTTAAAGGCATGGACAGCCTGCTTTCCATTGTGCAGATGCCCGGCGGC
GTGCCTGTGGGCACTTTGGCTATTGGGGCATCCGGCGCCAAAAATGCCGCCTTGCTGGCCGCCTCCATTC
TTGCACTGTTTAACCCGGCCCTTGCCGCACGCCTTGAAACATTTCGCGCATTGCAGACGGCCTCTGTCCC
CAACTCTCCCATTACCGAAGATAAATGAGAATTCGAGCTCCGTCGACAAGCTTGCGGCCGCACTCGAGCA
CCACCACCACCACCACTGAGATCCGGCTGCTAACAAAGCCCGAAAGGAAGCTGAGTTGGCTGCTGCCACC
GCTGAGCAATAACTAGCATAACCCCTTGGGGCCTCTAAACGGGTCTTGAGGGGTTTTTTGCTGAAAGGAG
GAACTATATCCGGATTGGCGAATGGG
[124 nt withheld, positions 797-920]
C
[43 nt withheld, positions 922-964]
