>Addgene plasmid #71613 | pJK664 | addgene partial sequence | sequence record 134038 | T7term 5'-GCTAGTTATTGCTCAGCGG-3'
TTCCTTTCGGGCTTTGTTAGCAGCCGGATCTCAGTGGTGGTGGTGGTGGTGCTCGAGTGCGGCCGCAAGC
TTGTCGACGGAGCTCGAATTCTCATTTATCTTCGGTAATGGGAGAGTTGGGGACAGAGGCCGTCTGCAAT
GCGCGAAATGTTTCAAGGCGTGCGGCAAGGGCCGGGTTAAACAGTGCAAGAATGGAGGCGGCCAGCAAGG
CGGCATTTTTGGCGCCGGATGCCCCAATAGCCAAAGTGCCCACAGGCACGCCGCCGGGCATCTGCACAAT
GGAAAGCAGGCTGTCCATGCCTTTAAGAGCGCGAGATTCTACTGGAACACCCAGCACGGGCAGGCGTGTC
CATGCCGCACACATACCCGGCAGATGTGCAGCTCCACCGGCCCCAGCAATAATCACATTCAGGCCGCGTT
CGGCTGCCGTACGCGCATAATCCGCCAACCGGTCTGGCGTACGATTTGCTGAAACAATGAGGGTTTCATG
CGGAATTTCCAGCTCTGTCAGCAATGCGTCTGCATGGCGCATGGTTTCCCAGTCTGACTGGCTGCCCATG
ATAATGCCCACAACGGGGGCAGAGGCTGCTTTATCTTCTAAAGCACTGGAAGCAGAGGGCAGGGGGGCGG
TTTCGCTCATCATATGTATATCTCCTTCTTAAAGTTAAACAAAATTATTTCTAGAGGGAAACCGTTGTGG
TCTCCCTATAGTGAGTCGTATTAATTTCGCGGGATCGAGATCTCGGGCAGCGTTGGGTCCTGGCCACGGG
TGCGCATGATCGTGCTCCTGTCGTTGAGGACCCGGCTAGGCTGGCGGGGTTGCCTTACTGGTTAGCAGAA
TGAATCACCGATACGCGAGCGAACGTGAAGCGACTGCTGCTGCAAAACGTCTGCGACCTGAGCAACAACA
TGAATGGTCTTCGGTTTCCGTGTTTCGTAAAGTCTGGAAACGCGGAAGTCAGCGCCCTGCACCATTATGT
TCCGGATCTGCATCGCAGGATGCTGCTGGCTACCCT
